>Addgene plasmid #183767 | pS97splitRBP_S1-Enz | addgene full sequence | sequence record 362690 | Addgene NGS Result
TGGCGAATGGG
[124 nt withheld, positions 12-135]
C
[91 nt withheld, positions 137-227]
A
[49 nt withheld, positions 229-277]
CCTTTGACGTTGGAGTCCACGTTCTTT
[37 nt withheld, positions 305-341]
ACCCTATCTCGGTCTATTCTTTTGATTTATAAGGGATTTTGCCGATTTCGGCCTATTGGTTAAAAAATGA
GCTGATTTAACAAAAATTTAACGCGAATTTTAACAAAATATTAACGCTTACAATTTAGGTGGCACTTTTC
GGGGAAATGTGCGCGGAACCCCTATTTGTTTATTTTTCTAAATACATTCAAATATGTATCCGCTCATGAA
TTAATTCTTAGAAAAACTCATCGAGCATCAAATGAAACTGCAATTTATTCATATCAGGATTATCAATACC
ATATTTTTGAAAAAGCCGTTTCTGTAATGAAGGAGAAAACTCACCGAGGCAGTTCCATAGGATGGCAAGA
TCCTGGTATCGGTCTGCGATTCCGACTCGTCCAACATCAATACAACCTATTAATTTCCCCTCGTCAAAAA
TAAGGTTATCAAGTGAGAAATCACCATGAGTGACGACTGAATCCGGTGAGAATGGCAAAAGTTTATGCAT
TTCTTTCCAGACTTGTTCAACAGGCCAGCCATTACGCTCGTCATCAAAATCACTCGCATCAACCAAACCG
TTATTCATTCGTGATTGCGCCTGAGCGAGACGAAATACGCGATCGCTGTTAAAAGGACAATTACAAACAG
GAATCGAATGCAACCGGCGCAGGAACACTGCCAGCGCATCAACAATATTTTCACCTGAATCAGGATATTC
TTCTAATACCTGGAATGCTGTTTTCCCGGGGATCGCAGTGGTGAGTAACCATGCATCATCAGGAGTACGG
ATAAAATGCTTGATGGTCGGAAGAGGCATAAATTCCGTCAGCCAGTTTAGTCTGACCATCTCATCTGTAA
CATCATTGGCAACGCTACCTTTGCCATGTTTCAGAAACAACTCTGGCGCATCGGGCTTCCCATACAATCG
ATAGATTGTCGCACCTGATTGCCCGACATTATCGCGAGCCCATTTATACCCATATAAATCAGCATCCATG
TTGGAATTTAATCGCGGCCTAGAGCAAGACGTTTCCCGTTGAATATGGCTCATAACACCCCTTGTATTAC
TGTTTATGTAAGCAGACAGTTTTATTGTTCATGACCAAAATCCCTTAACGTGAGTTTTCGTTCCACTGAG
CGTCAGACCCCGTAGAAAAGATCAAAGGATCTTCTTGAGATCCTTTTTTTCTGCGCGTAATCTGCTGCTT
GCAAACAAAAAAACCACCGCTACCAGCGGTGGTTTGTTTGCCGGATCAAGAGCTACCAACTCTTTTTCCG
AAGGTAACTGGCTTCAGCAGAGCGCAGATACCAAATACTGTCCTTCTAGTGTAGCCGTAGTTAGGCCACC
ACTTCAAGAACTCTGTAGCACCGCCTACATACCTCGCTCTGCTAATCCTGTTACCAGTGGCTGCTGCCAG
TGGCGATAAGTCGTGTCTTACCGGGTTGGACTCAAGACGATAGTTACCGGATAAGGCGCAGCGGTCGGGC
TGAACGGGGGGTTCGTGCACACAGCCCAGCTTGGAGCGAACGACCTACACCGAACTGAGATACCTACAGC
GTGAGCTATGAGAAAGCGCCACGCTTCCCGAAGGGAGAAAGGCGGACAGGTATCCGGTAAGCGGCAGGGT
CGGAACAGGAGAGCGCACGAGGGAGCTTCCAGGGGGAAACGCCTGGTATCTTTATAGTCCTGTCGGGTTT
CGCCACCTCTGACTTGAGCGTCGATTTTTGTGATGCTCGTCAGGGGGGCGGAGCCTATGGAAAAACGCCA
GCAACGCGGCCTTTTTACGGTTCCTGGCCTTTTGCTGGCCTTTTGCTCACATGTTCTTTCCTGCGTTATC
CCCTGATTCTGTGGATAACCGTATTACCGCCTTTGAGTGAGCTGATACCGCTCGCCGCAGCCGAACGACC
GAGCGCAGCGAGTCAGTGAGCGAGGAAGCGGAAGAGCGCCTGATGCGGTATTTTCTCCTTACGCATCTGT
GCGGTATTTCACACCGCAATGGTGCACTCTCAGTACAATCTGCTCTGATGCCGCATAGTTAAGCCAGTAT
ACACTCCGCTATCGCTACGTGACTGGGTCATGGCTGCGCCCCGACACCCGCCAACACCCGCTGACGCGCC
CTGACGGGCTTGTCTGCTCCCGGCATCCGCTTACAGACAAGCTGTGACCGTCTCCGGGAGCTGCATGTGT
CAGAGGTTTTCACCGTCATCACCGAAACGCGCGAGGCAGCTGCGGTAAAGCTCATCAGCGTGGTCGTGAA
GCGATTCACAGATGTCTGCCTGTTCATCCGCGTCCAGCTCGTTGAGTTTCTCCAGAAGCGTTAATGTCTG
GCTTCTGATAAAGCGGGCCATGTTAAGGGCGGTTTTTTCCTGTTTGGTCACTGATGCCTCCGTGTAAGGG
GGATTTCTGTTCATGGGGGTAATGATACCGATGAAACGAGAGAGGATGCTCACGATACGGGTTACTGATG
ATGAACATGCCCGGTTACTGGAACGTTGTGAGGGTAAACAACTGGCGGTATGGATGCGGCGGGACCAGAG
AAAAATCACTCAGGGTCAATGCCAGCGCTTCGTTAATACAGATGTAGGTGTTCCACAGGGTAGCCAGCAG
CATCCTGCGATGCAGATCCGGAACATAATGGTGCAGGGCGCTGACTTCCGCGTTTCCAGACTTTACGAAA
CACGGAAACCGAAGACCATTCATGTTGTTGCTCAGGTCGCAGACGTTTTGCAGCAGCAGTCGCTTCACGT
TCGCTCGCGTATCGGTGATTCATTCTGCTAACCAGTAAGGCAACCCCGCCAGCCTAGCCGGGTCCTCAAC
GACAGGAGCACGATCATGCTAGTCATGCCCCGCGCCCACCGGAAGGAGCTGACTGGGTTGAAGGCTCTCA
AGGGCATCGGTCGAGATCCCGGTGCCTAATGAGTGAGCTAACTTACATTAATTGCGTTGCGCTCACTGCC
CGCTTTCCAGTCGGGAAACCTGTCGTGCCAGCTGCATTAATGAATCGGCCAACGCGCGGGGAGAGGCGGT
TTGCGTATTGGGCGCCAGGGTGGTTTTTCTTTTCACCAGTGAGACGGGCAACAGCTGATTGCCCTTCACC
GCCTGGCCCTGAGAGAGTTGCAGCAAGCGGTCCACGCTGGTTTGCCCCAGCAGGCGAAAATCCTGTTTGA
TGGTGGTTAACGGCGGGATATAACATGAGCTGTCTTCGGTATCGTCGTATCCCACTACCGAGATGTCCGC
ACCAACGCGCAGCCCGGACTCGGTAATGGCGCGCATTGCGCCCAGCGCCATCTGATCGTTGGCAACCAGC
ATCGCAGTGGGAACGATGCCCTCATTCAGCATTTGCATGGTTTGTTGAAAACCGGACATGGCACTCCAGT
CGCCTTCCCGTTCCGCTATCGGCTGAATTTGATTGCGAGTGAGATATTTATGCCAGCCAGCCAGACGCAG
ACGCGCCGAGACAGAACTTAATGGGCCCGCTAACAGCGCGATTTGCTGGTGACCCAATGCGACCAGATGC
TCCACGCCCAGTCGCGTACCGTCTTCATGGGAGAAAATAATACTGTTGATGGGTGTCTGGTCAGAGACAT
CAAGAAATAACGCCGGAACATTAGTGCAGGCAGCTTCCACAGCAATGGCATCCTGGTCATCCAGCGGATA
GTTAATGATCAGCCCACTGACGCGTTGCGCGAGAAGATTGTGCACCGCCGCTTTACAGGCTTCGACGCCG
CTTCGTTCTACCATCGACACCACCACGCTGGCACCCAGTTGATCGGCGCGAGATTTAATCGCCGCGACAA
TTTGCGACGGCGCGTGCAGGGCCAGACTGGAGGTGGCAACGCCAATCAGCAACGACTGTTTGCCCGCCAG
TTGTTGTGCCACGCGGTTGGGAATGTAATTCAGCTCCGCCATCGCCGCTTCCACTTTTTCCCGCGTTTTC
GCAGAAACGTGGCTGGCCTGGTTCACCACGCGGGAAACGGTCTGATAAGAGACACCGGCATACTCTGCGA
CATCGTATAACGTTACTGGTTTCACATTCACCACCCTGAATTGACTCTCTTCCGGGCGCTATCATGCCAT
ACCGCGAAAGGTTTTGCGCCATTCGATGGTGTCCGGGATCTCGACGCTCTCCCTTATGCGACTCCTGCAT
TAGGAAGCAGCCCAGTAGTAGGTTGAGGCCGTTGAGCACCGCCGCCGCAAGGAATGGTGCATGCAAGGAG
ATGGCGCCCAACAGTCCCCCGGCCACGGGGCCTGCCACCATACCCACGCCGAAACAAGCGCTCATGAGCC
CGAAGTGGCGAGCCCGATCTTCCCCATCGGTGATGTCGGCGATATAGGCGCCAGCAACCGCACCTGTGGC
GCCGGTGATGCCGGCCACGATGCGTCCGGCGTAGAGGATCGAGATCGATCTCGATCCCGCGAAATTAATA
CGACTCACTATAGGGGAATTGTGAGCGGATAACAATTCCCCTCTAGAAATAATTTTGTTTAACTTTAAGA
AGGAGATATACATATGGGTAGCTCACACCATCACCATCACCATTCGAGCTCGGGCGACGTAGTGTCGCAT
ATCGCAAGCGATAACGTCAAGGGAGGTGAGATGGCTGCCGAGTTCATTGCGAAAGCCTTAAAGGGCAAAG
GGAACGTCGTGGAATTAGAGGGCATCCCAGGAGCGTCGGCAGCTCGTGACCGCGGAAAAGGGTTTGACGA
GGCTATTGCTAAGTACCCAGACATCAAGATCGTGGCCAAACAAGCCGCCGACTTTGATCGCAGTAAGGGT
TTGAGCGTTATGGAAAACATCTTACAGGCGCAACCGAAAATTGATGCAGTGTTCGCGCAAAATGATGAGA
TGGCTTTGGGTGCAATTAAAGCAATTGAGGCTGCGAACCGCCAAGGTATTATCGTGGTCGGCTTCGACGG
TACAGAGGACGCGTTGAAGGCGATTAAAGAAGGGAAGATGGCGGCGACCATTGCACAACAGCCGGCCTTG
ATGGGCTCGCTTGGGGTCGAGATGGCTGATAAATATCTTAAGGGCGAAAAAATCCCTAATTTTATCCCCG
CTGAATTGAAATTGATCACTAAAGAAAATGTGCAAGGGGGTTCTGCCTCTGGAGGGACAAGTGGTGGATC
GAGTGCGGCCGGTTTGGAGGTTTTATTCCAGGGTCCAGCGGCCGCGAACAAGCACTCAGAGCAGCCGGAG
CCCGACATGATCACCATCTTCATCGGCACCTGGAACATGGGTAACGCCCCCCCTCCCAAGAAGATCACGT
CCTGGTTTCTCTCCAAGGGGCAGGGAAAGACGCGGGACGACTCTGCGGACTACATCCCCCATGACATTTA
CGTGATCGGCACCCAAGAGGACCCCCTGAGTGAGAAGGAGTGGCTGGAGATCCTCAAACACTCCCTGCAA
GAAATCACCAGTGTGACTTTTAAAACAGTCGCCATCCACACGCTCTGGAACATCCGCATCGTGGTGCTGG
CCAAGCCTGAGCACGAGAACCGGATCAGCCACATCTGTACTGACAACGTGAAGACAGGCATTGCAAACAC
ACTGGGGAACAAGGGAGCCGTGGGGGTGTCGTTCATGTTCAATGGAACCTCCTTAGGGTTCGTCAACAGC
CACTTGACTTCAGGAAGTGAAAAGAAACTCAGGCGAAACCAAAACTATATGAACATTCTCCGGTTCCTGG
CCCTGGGCGACAAGAAGCTGAGTCCCTTTAACATCACTCACCGCTTCACGCACCTCTTCTGGTTTGGGGA
TCTTAACTACCGTGTGGATCTGCCTACCTGGGAGGCAGAAACCATCATCCAGAAAATCAAGCAGCAGCAG
TACGCAGACCTCCTGTCCCACGACCAGCTGCTCACAGAGAGGAGGGAGCAGAAGGTCTTCCTACACTTCG
AGGAGGAAGAAATCACGTTTGCCCCAACCTACCGTTTTGAGAGACTGACTCGGGACAAATACGCCTACAC
CAAGCAGAAAGCGACAGGGATGAAGTACAACTTGCCTTCCTGGTGTGACCGAGTCCTCTGGAAGTCTTAT
CCCCTGGTGCACGTGGTGTGTCAGTCTTATGGCAGTACCAGCGACATCATGACGAGTGACCACAGCCCTG
TCTTTGCCACATTTGAGGCAGGAGTCACTTCCCAGTTTGTCTCCAAGAACGGTCCCGGGACTGTTGACAG
CCAAGGACAGATTGAGTTTCTCAGGTGCTATGCCACATTGAAGACCAAGTCCCAGACCAAATTCTACCTG
GAGTTCCACTCGAGCTGCTTGGAGAGTTTTGTCAAGAGTCAGGAAGGAGAAAATGAAGAAGGAAGTGAGG
GGGAGCTGGTGGTGAAGTTTGGTGAGACTCTTCCAAAGCTGAAGCCCATTATCTCTGACCCTGAGTACCT
GCTAGACCAGCACATCCTCATCAGCATCAAGTCCTCTGACAGCGACGAATCCTATGGCGAGGGCTGCATT
GCCCTTCGGTTAGAGGCCACAGAAACGCAGCTGCCCATCTACACGCCTCTCACCCACCATGGGGAGTTGA
CAGGCCACTTCCAGGGGGAGATCAAGCTGCAGACCTCTCAGGGCAAGACGAGGGAGAAGCTCGGATCCGG
TGGCTTAGAAGTATTATTCCAAGGTCCAGGTTCGTCAGGAGGGACGGCATCTGGAGGGAAAGAAGGCAAA
ACCATCGGTCTGGTCATCAGTACCTTGAATAACCCCTTCTTTGTAACCTTGAAAAATGGCGCTGAGGAGA
AAGCGAAGGAACTGGGATACAAGATCATCGTAGAGGATTCCCAGAATGACTCCTCGAAGGAGTTATCCAA
CGTTGAGGATTTAATTCAACAGAAGGTCGACGTACTGCTGATTAACCCTGTAGATTCGGATGCTGTTGTA
ACCGCCATTAAGGAAGCAAATAGCAAGAACATTCCAGTTATTACTATTGATCGCTCGGCCAACGGGTAAT
GACTCGAGCACCACCACCACCACCACCACCACTAATTGATTAATACCTAGGCTGCTAAACAAAGCCCGAA
AGGAAGCTGAGTTGGCTGCTGCCACCGCTGAGCAATAACTAGCATAACCCCTTGGGGCCTCTAAACGGGT
CTTGAGGGGTTTTTTGCTGAAAGGAGGAACTATATCCGGAT
Features (pLannotate 1.2.2; 22 found; start..end, strand, type, name):
     12..440     +  rep_origin     f1 ori (sequence partly withheld): f1 bacteriophage origin of replication; arrow indicates direction of (+) strand synthesis
    493..550     +  promoter       AmpR promoter (fragment): bla
    559..1374    -  CDS            KanR: aminoglycoside phosphotransferase; aph(3')-Ia; confers resistance to kanamycin in bacteria or G418 (Geneticin®) in eukaryotes
   1496..2084    +  rep_origin     ori: high-copy-number ColE1/pMB1/pBR322/pUC origin of replication
   2270..2409    -  misc_feature   bom: basis of mobility region from pBR322
   2511..2702    -  CDS            rop: Rop protein, which maintains plasmids at low copy number; rop
   2719..3099    +  CDS            YPB1_ECOLX: Protein predicted: Swiss-Prot protein existence level 4. From Escherichia coli.
   3161..3225    -  CDS            TcR (fragment): tetracycline efflux protein; tet; confers resistance to tetracycline
   3240..3261    -  protein_bind   CAP binding site: CAP binding activates transcription in the presence of cAMP. E. coli catabolite activator protein
   3274..4356    -  CDS            lacI: lac repressor; lacI; The lac repressor binds to the lac operator to inhibit transcription in E. coli. This inhibition can be relieved by adding lactose or isopropyl-β-D-thiogalactopyranoside (IPTG).
   4357..4434    -  promoter       lacI promoter: lacI
   4442..4721    -  CDS            TcR (fragment): tetracycline efflux protein; tet; confers resistance to tetracycline
   4747..4765    +  promoter       T7 promoter: promoter for bacteriophage T7 RNA polymerase
   4766..4790    +  protein_bind   lac operator: The lac repressor binds to the lac operator to inhibit transcription in E. coli. This inhibition can be relieved by adding lactose or isopropyl-β-D-thiogalactopyranoside (IPTG). lac repressor encoded by lacI
   4805..4827    +  RBS            RBS: efficient ribosome binding site from bacteriophage T7 gene 10 (Olins and Rangwala, 1989)
   4847..4864    +  CDS            6xHis: 6xHis affinity tag
   4874..5401    +  CDS            rbsB (fragment): RBSB_HAEIN - Experimental evidence at protein level: Swiss-Prot protein existence level 1. Part of the ABC transporter complex RbsABC involved in ribose import. Binds ribose. From Haemophilus influenzae (strain ATCC 51907 / DSM 11121 / KW20 / Rd).
   5498..6913    +  CDS            INPP5D (fragment): SHIP1_HUMAN - Also known as SHIP From Homo sapiens (Human).
   6992..7261    +  CDS            rbsB (fragment): RBSB_HAEIN - Experimental evidence at protein level: Swiss-Prot protein existence level 1. Part of the ABC transporter complex RbsABC involved in ribose import. Binds ribose. From Haemophilus influenzae (strain ATCC 51907 / DSM 11121 / KW20 / Rd).
   7280..7303    +  CDS            9xHis (fragment): 9xHis affinity tag
   7329..7372    +  CDS            SET1 (fragment): solubility-enhancement tag derived from T7 phage gene 10B
   7380..7427    +  terminator     T7 terminator: transcription terminator for bacteriophage T7 RNA polymerase
