[The description below was written by a language model from this plasmid's Addgene catalogue record and pLannotate feature annotations shown in this document.]
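Description:
pS97splitRBP_S1-Enz is a bacterial expression plasmid of about 7.5 kb, built on the pKan S97Split backbone, for producing the enzymatic domain of human SHIP1 (INPP5D) in E. coli. Its layout resembles a pET-type vector. It carries a ColE1/pMB1-family origin with the bom site and a rop gene, an f1 phage origin, and a kanamycin resistance gene (aminoglycoside phosphotransferase) for selection. The catalogue lists it as high copy, although rop normally moderates copy number. Small tetracycline-resistance fragments in the annotation are backbone remnants rather than functional markers.

Expression is driven by a T7 promoter with an adjacent lac operator (T7lac), followed by the T7 gene 10 ribosome binding site and ending at a T7 terminator. A plasmid-borne lacI gene supplies the repressor, so transcription requires a host that provides T7 RNA polymerase and is induced with IPTG. The open reading frame starts with a 6xHis tag and an N-terminal portion of ribose binding protein (RBP). The software annotates both RBP fragments by similarity to the Haemophilus influenzae rbsB entry, but the record does not state the actual source of the RBP. The SHIP1 segment covering residues N393 to L864 follows, cloned between retained NotI and BamHI sites, and is followed in turn by the C-terminal portion of RBP. SHIP1 is therefore inserted within a split RBP scaffold, and according to the catalogue HRV 3C protease sites on either side allow the flanking RBP halves to be removed. The annotation also detects a downstream histidine stretch and a short solubility-tag fragment, which the catalogue does not list; whether they are translated is not stated. The plasmid is intended for recombinant production and His-tag purification of the SHIP1 phosphatase domain, and it was deposited with a study of SHIP1 agonism in colitis associated with LRBA deficiency.
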