Addgene plasmid #183767: pS97splitRBP_S1-Enz
Purpose: Expresses SHIP1-Enzyme domain flanked by RBP
Depositing lab: William Kerr. Depositing organization: SUNY Upstate Medical University. Publication: LRBA Deficiency Can Lead to Lethal Colitis That Is Diminished by SHIP1 Agonism. Sudan R, Fernandes S, Srivastava N, Pedicone C, Meyer ST, Chisholm JD, Engelman RW, Kerr WG. Front Immunol. 2022 May 4;13:830961. doi: 10.3389/fimmu.2022.830961. eCollection 2022. PubMed 35603158.
Backbone
  Vector backbone: pKan S97Split
  Backbone size w/o insert (bp): 6067
  Total vector size (bp): 7456
  Vector type: Bacterial Expression
Growth in bacteria
  Bacterial resistance: Kanamycin, 50 μg/mL
  Growth temperature: 37°C
  Growth strain: DH5alpha
  Copy number: High Copy
Gene/Insert
  Gene/Insert name: SHIP1 (alt name: INPP5D)
  Species: H. sapiens (human)
  Insert size (bp): 1424
  Mutation: includes aa N393 to aa L864 only
  GenBank ID: NM_001017915
  Entrez Gene: INPP5D (a.k.a. SHIP, SHIP-1, SHIP1, SIP-145, hp51CN, p150Ship)
  Promoter: T7lac
  Tag / fusion protein: 6HIS (N terminal on backbone); RBP (N-terminal) w/HRV3C cleavage site (N terminal on backbone); RBP (C-terminal) w/HRV3C cleavage site (C terminal on backbone)
  Cloning method: Restriction Enzyme; 5′ cloning site NotI (not destroyed); 3′ cloning site BamHI (not destroyed)
  Sequencing primers: 5′ T7; 3′ T7 terminator
Resource information
  A portion of this plasmid was derived from a plasmid made by: Vector obtain from Stewart Loh, SUNY-Upstate Medical University
Terms and licenses: Academic/Nonprofit Terms; Industry Terms: Not Available to Industry
How to cite: pS97splitRBP_S1-Enz was a gift from William Kerr (Addgene plasmid # 183767 ; http://n2t.net/addgene:183767 ; RRID:Addgene_183767)
