>Addgene plasmid #183767 | pS97splitRBP_S1-Enz | depositor partial sequence | sequence record 356428 | Expression under T7: SHIP1-Enz flanked by RBD w/HRV3C cleavage sites
ATGGGTAGCTCACACCATCACCATCACCATTCGAGCTCGGGCGACGTAGTGTCGCATATCGCAAGCGATA
ACGTCAAGGGAGGTGAGATGGCTGCCGAGTTCATTGCGAAAGCCTTAAAGGGCAAAGGGAACGTCGTGGA
ATTAGAGGGCATCCCAGGAGCGTCGGCAGCTCGTGACCGCGGAAAAGGGTTTGACGAGGCTATTGCTAAG
TACCCAGACATCAAGATCGTGGCCAAACAAGCCGCCGACTTTGATCGCAGTAAGGGTTTGAGCGTTATGG
AAAACATCTTACAGGCGCAACCGAAAATTGATGCAGTGTTCGCGCAAAATGATGAGATGGCTTTGGGTGC
AATTAAAGCAATTGAGGCTGCGAACCGCCAAGGTATTATCGTGGTCGGCTTCGACGGTACAGAGGACGCG
TTGAAGGCGATTAAAGAAGGGAAGATGGCGGCGACCATTGCACAACAGCCGGCCTTGATGGGCTCGCTTG
GGGTCGAGATGGCTGATAAATATCTTAAGGGCGAAAAAATCCCTAATTTTATCCCCGCTGAATTGAAATT
GATCACTAAAGAAAATGTGCAAGGGGGTTCTGCCTCTGGAGGGACAAGTGGTGGATCGAGTGCGGCCGGT
TTGGAGGTTTTATTCCAGGGTCCAGCGGCCGCGAACAAGCACTCAGAGCAGCCGGAGCCCGACATGATCA
CCATCTTCATCGGCACCTGGAACATGGGTAACGCCCCCCCTCCCAAGAAGATCACGTCCTGGTTTCTCTC
CAAGGGGCAGGGAAAGACGCGGGACGACTCTGCGGACTACATCCCCCATGACATTTACGTGATCGGCACC
CAAGAGGACCCCCTGAGTGAGAAGGAGTGGCTGGAGATCCTCAAACACTCCCTGCAAGAAATCACCAGTG
TGACTTTTAAAACAGTCGCCATCCACACGCTCTGGAACATCCGCATCGTGGTGCTGGCCAAGCCTGAGCA
CGAGAACCGGATCAGCCACATCTGTACTGACAACGTGAAGACAGGCATTGCAAACACACTGGGGAACAAG
GGAGCCGTGGGGGTGTCGTTCATGTTCAATGGAACCTCCTTAGGGTTCGTCAACAGCCACTTGACTTCAG
GAAGTGAAAAGAAACTCAGGCGAAACCAAAACTATATGAACATTCTCCGGTTCCTGGCCCTGGGCGACAA
GAAGCTGAGTCCCTTTAACATCACTCACCGCTTCACGCACCTCTTCTGGTTTGGGGATCTTAACTACCGT
GTGGATCTGCCTACCTGGGAGGCAGAAACCATCATCCAGAAAATCAAGCAGCAGCAGTACGCAGACCTCC
TGTCCCACGACCAGCTGCTCACAGAGAGGAGGGAGCAGAAGGTCTTCCTACACTTCGAGGAGGAAGAAAT
CACGTTTGCCCCAACCTACCGTTTTGAGAGACTGACTCGGGACAAATACGCCTACACCAAGCAGAAAGCG
ACAGGGATGAAGTACAACTTGCCTTCCTGGTGTGACCGAGTCCTCTGGAAGTCTTATCCCCTGGTGCACG
TGGTGTGTCAGTCTTATGGCAGTACCAGCGACATCATGACGAGTGACCACAGCCCTGTCTTTGCCACATT
TGAGGCAGGAGTCACTTCCCAGTTTGTCTCCAAGAACGGTCCCGGGACTGTTGACAGCCAAGGACAGATT
GAGTTTCTCAGGTGCTATGCCACATTGAAGACCAAGTCCCAGACCAAATTCTACCTGGAGTTCCACTCGA
GCTGCTTGGAGAGTTTTGTCAAGAGTCAGGAAGGAGAAAATGAAGAAGGAAGTGAGGGGGAGCTGGTGGT
GAAGTTTGGTGAGACTCTTCCAAAGCTGAAGCCCATTATCTCTGACCCTGAGTACCTGCTAGACCAGCAC
ATCCTCATCAGCATCAAGTCCTCTGACAGCGACGAATCCTATGGCGAGGGCTGCATTGCCCTTCGGTTAG
AGGCCACAGAAACGCAGCTGCCCATCTACACGCCTCTCACCCACCATGGGGAGTTGACAGGCCACTTCCA
GGGGGAGATCAAGCTGCAGACCTCTCAGGGCAAGACGAGGGAGAAGCTCGGATCCGGTGGCTTAGAAGTA
TTATTCCAAGGTCCAGGTTCGTCAGGAGGGACGGCATCTGGAGGGAAAGAAGGCAAAACCATCGGTCTGG
TCATCAGTACCTTGAATAACCCCTTCTTTGTAACCTTGAAAAATGGCGCTGAGGAGAAAGCGAAGGAACT
GGGATACAAGATCATCGTAGAGGATTCCCAGAATGACTCCTCGAAGGAGTTATCCAACGTTGAGGATTTA
ATTCAACAGAAGGTCGACGTACTGCTGATTAACCCTGTAGATTCGGATGCTGTTGTAACCGCCATTAAGG
AAGCAAATAGCAAGAACATTCCAGTTATTACTATTGATCGCTCGGCCAACGGGTAA
