>Addgene plasmid #183767 | pS97splitRBP_S1-Enz | depositor partial sequence | sequence record 356429 | SHIP1-Enzyme flanked by HRV3C cleavage sites
TTGGAGGTTTTATTCCAGGGTCCAGCGGCCGCGAACAAGCACTCAGAGCAGCCGGAGCCCGACATGATCA
CCATCTTCATCGGCACCTGGAACATGGGTAACGCCCCCCCTCCCAAGAAGATCACGTCCTGGTTTCTCTC
CAAGGGGCAGGGAAAGACGCGGGACGACTCTGCGGACTACATCCCCCATGACATTTACGTGATCGGCACC
CAAGAGGACCCCCTGAGTGAGAAGGAGTGGCTGGAGATCCTCAAACACTCCCTGCAAGAAATCACCAGTG
TGACTTTTAAAACAGTCGCCATCCACACGCTCTGGAACATCCGCATCGTGGTGCTGGCCAAGCCTGAGCA
CGAGAACCGGATCAGCCACATCTGTACTGACAACGTGAAGACAGGCATTGCAAACACACTGGGGAACAAG
GGAGCCGTGGGGGTGTCGTTCATGTTCAATGGAACCTCCTTAGGGTTCGTCAACAGCCACTTGACTTCAG
GAAGTGAAAAGAAACTCAGGCGAAACCAAAACTATATGAACATTCTCCGGTTCCTGGCCCTGGGCGACAA
GAAGCTGAGTCCCTTTAACATCACTCACCGCTTCACGCACCTCTTCTGGTTTGGGGATCTTAACTACCGT
GTGGATCTGCCTACCTGGGAGGCAGAAACCATCATCCAGAAAATCAAGCAGCAGCAGTACGCAGACCTCC
TGTCCCACGACCAGCTGCTCACAGAGAGGAGGGAGCAGAAGGTCTTCCTACACTTCGAGGAGGAAGAAAT
CACGTTTGCCCCAACCTACCGTTTTGAGAGACTGACTCGGGACAAATACGCCTACACCAAGCAGAAAGCG
ACAGGGATGAAGTACAACTTGCCTTCCTGGTGTGACCGAGTCCTCTGGAAGTCTTATCCCCTGGTGCACG
TGGTGTGTCAGTCTTATGGCAGTACCAGCGACATCATGACGAGTGACCACAGCCCTGTCTTTGCCACATT
TGAGGCAGGAGTCACTTCCCAGTTTGTCTCCAAGAACGGTCCCGGGACTGTTGACAGCCAAGGACAGATT
GAGTTTCTCAGGTGCTATGCCACATTGAAGACCAAGTCCCAGACCAAATTCTACCTGGAGTTCCACTCGA
GCTGCTTGGAGAGTTTTGTCAAGAGTCAGGAAGGAGAAAATGAAGAAGGAAGTGAGGGGGAGCTGGTGGT
GAAGTTTGGTGAGACTCTTCCAAAGCTGAAGCCCATTATCTCTGACCCTGAGTACCTGCTAGACCAGCAC
ATCCTCATCAGCATCAAGTCCTCTGACAGCGACGAATCCTATGGCGAGGGCTGCATTGCCCTTCGGTTAG
AGGCCACAGAAACGCAGCTGCCCATCTACACGCCTCTCACCCACCATGGGGAGTTGACAGGCCACTTCCA
GGGGGAGATCAAGCTGCAGACCTCTCAGGGCAAGACGAGGGAGAAGCTCGGATCCGGTGGCTTAGAAGTA
TTATTCCAAGGTCCA
